Addgene plasmid #77206: MAPKAPK2 gRNA (BRDN0001147193)
Purpose: 3rd generation lentiviral gRNA plasmid targeting human MAPKAPK2
Depositing lab: John Doench & David Root. Depositing organization: Broad Institute. Publication: Optimized sgRNA design to maximize activity and minimize off-target effects of CRISPR-Cas9. Doench JG, Fusi N, Sullender M, Hegde M, Vaimberg EW, Donovan KF, Smith I, Tothova Z, Wilen C, Orchard R, Virgin HW, Listgarten J, Root DE. Nat Biotechnol. 2016 Jan 18. doi: 10.1038/nbt.3437. PubMed 26780180.
Backbone
  Vector backbone: lentiGuide-Puro
  Backbone manufacturer: Zhang Lab (Addgene plasmid # 52963)
  Vector type: Mammalian Expression, Lentiviral, CRISPR
  Selectable markers: Puromycin
Growth in bacteria
  Bacterial resistance: Ampicillin, 100 μg/mL
  Growth temperature: 37°C
  Growth strain: DH5alpha
  Copy number: High Copy
Gene/Insert
  Gene/Insert name: MAPKAPK2 (alt names: MAPKAPK2; NM_004759.4)
  gRNA/shRNA sequence: GATCTTCAACAAGAGGACCC
  Species: H. sapiens (human)
  Entrez Gene: MAPKAPK2 (a.k.a. MAPKAP-K2, MK-2, MK2)
  Promoter: hU6
  Cloning method: Unknown
  Sequencing primers: 5′ U6-F; 3′ pS2-R
Terms and licenses: Academic/Nonprofit Terms; Industry Terms: Not Available to Industry
Depositor comments: The gRNA was designed to target the following Genbank reference sequence(s): NM_004759.4,NM_032960.3. Note that this plasmid does NOT contain Cas9. It should be used in conjunction with lentiCas9-Blast (Addgene #52962) or otherwise with cell lines already expressing Cas9. Browse the full kinome gRNA library at http://www.addgene.org/pooled-library/broadgpp-human-kinome/ or visit http://www.broadinstitute.org/rnai/public/ for detailed protocols and information.
How to cite: MAPKAPK2 gRNA (BRDN0001147193) was a gift from John Doench & David Root (Addgene plasmid # 77206 ; http://n2t.net/addgene:77206 ; RRID:Addgene_77206)
