[The description below was written by a language model from this plasmid's Addgene catalogue record and pLannotate feature annotations shown in this document.]
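Description:
MAPKAPK2 gRNA (BRDN0001147193) is a third-generation lentiviral guide RNA plasmid built on the lentiGuide-Puro backbone and designed to direct Streptococcus pyogenes Cas9 to the human MAPKAPK2 gene (also known as MK2). It is maintained in E. coli through a high-copy ColE1/pUC-type origin with ampicillin selection from the β-lactamase gene. The bacterial backbone also carries an f1 origin, residual lac elements and T7/T3 promoters. An SV40 origin and SV40 polyadenylation signal lie downstream of the 3' LTR.

The transfer cassette is framed by an RSV promoter fused to a truncated HIV-1 5' LTR, which makes genomic RNA production Tat-independent, and a self-inactivating ΔU3 3' LTR. Between them sit the Ψ packaging signal with a partial gag sequence, the Rev response element for Rev-dependent nuclear export, and a cPPT/CTS that aids nuclear import of the viral genome. A human U6 RNA polymerase III promoter drives the MAPKAPK2-targeting spacer joined to the annotated gRNA scaffold. The spacer itself falls in the short unannotated gap between these two features. Downstream, the EF-1α core promoter with its intron A expresses puromycin N-acetyltransferase, allowing selection of transduced mammalian cells, and a WPRE enhances transcript expression.

The plasmid does not encode Cas9, so it must be used with a separate Cas9 vector such as lentiCas9-Blast or in cells that already express Cas9. The guide was designed against two MAPKAPK2 reference transcripts and belongs to a human kinome gRNA collection associated with work on optimized sgRNA design. Its typical use is knockout of MAPKAPK2 in human cells.
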