Features (pLannotate 1.2.2; 29 found; start..end, strand, type, name):
     14..80      +  CDS            small t antigen (fragment): SV40 (simian virus 40) small t antigen
    106..317     +  promoter       EF-1α core promoter: core promoter for human elongation factor EF-1α
    318..1256    +  intron         EF-1α intron A: intron upstream of the start codon of human EF-1α
   1278..1877    +  CDS            PuroR (fragment): puromycin N-acetyltransferase; pac from Streptomyces; confers resistance to puromycin
   1893..2481    +  misc_feature   WPRE: woodchuck hepatitis virus posttranscriptional regulatory element
   2532..2551    +  misc_feature   cPPT/CTS (fragment): central polypurine tract and central termination sequence of HIV-1
   2553..2786    +  LTR            3' LTR (ΔU3): self-inactivating 3' long terminal repeat (LTR) from HIV-1
   2864..2985    +  polyA_signal   SV40 poly(A) signal: SV40 polyadenylation signal
   3025..3160    +  rep_origin     SV40 ori: SV40 origin of replication
   3181..3199    -  promoter       T7 promoter: promoter for bacteriophage T7 RNA polymerase
   3207..3362    +  CDS            lacZα (fragment): LacZα fragment of β-galactosidase; lacZ fragment
   3367..3795    +  rep_origin     f1 ori (sequence partly withheld): f1 bacteriophage origin of replication; arrow indicates direction of (+) strand synthesis
   3848..3952    +  promoter       AmpR promoter: bla
   3953..4813    +  CDS            AmpR: β-lactamase; bla; confers resistance to ampicillin, carbenicillin, and related antibiotics
   4984..5572    +  rep_origin     ori: high-copy-number ColE1/pMB1/pBR322/pUC origin of replication
   5755..5847    +  CDS            lacI (fragment): lac repressor; lacI; The lac repressor binds to the lac operator to inhibit transcription in E. coli. This inhibition can be relieved by adding lactose or isopropyl-β-D-thiogalactopyranoside (IPTG).
   5860..5881    +  protein_bind   CAP binding site: CAP binding activates transcription in the presence of cAMP. E. coli catabolite activator protein
   5896..5926    +  promoter       lac promoter: promoter for the E. coli lac operon
   5934..5950    +  protein_bind   lac operator: The lac repressor binds to the lac operator to inhibit transcription in E. coli. This inhibition can be relieved by adding lactose or isopropyl-β-D-thiogalactopyranoside (IPTG). lac repressor encoded by lacI
   5995..6013    +  promoter       T3 promoter: promoter for bacteriophage T3 RNA polymerase
   6041..6267    +  promoter       RSV promoter: Rous sarcoma virus enhancer/promoter
   6268..6448    +  LTR            5' LTR (truncated): truncated 5' long terminal repeat (LTR) from HIV-1
   6495..6620    +  misc_feature   HIV-1 Ψ: packaging signal of human immunodeficiency virus type 1
   6604..6967    +  CDS            HIV-1 gag (fragment): gag protein from human immunodeficiency virus 1; gag
   7113..7346    +  misc_feature   RRE: The Rev response element (RRE) of HIV-1 allows for Rev-dependent mRNA export from the nucleus to the cytoplasm.
   7723..7749    +  CDS            Rev (fragment): human immunodeficiency virus 1 (HIV-1) Rev protein; rev; enhances nuclear export of unspliced and incompletely spliced viral mRNAs
   7753..7993    +  promoter       U6 promoter: RNA polymerase III promoter for human U6 snRNA
   8023..8098    +  misc_RNA       gRNA scaffold: guide RNA scaffold for the Streptococcus pyogenes CRISPR/Cas9 system
   8154..8271    +  misc_feature   cPPT/CTS: central polypurine tract and central termination sequence of HIV-1
>Addgene plasmid #77206 | MAPKAPK2 gRNA (BRDN0001147193) | addgene full sequence | sequence record 187316 | Addgene Assembled Sequence
CCCGGGTGCAAAGATGGATAAAGTTTTAAACAGAGAGGAATCTTTGCAGCTAATGGACCTTCTAGGTCTT
GAAAGGAGTGGGAATTGGCTCCGGTGCCCGTCAGTGGGCAGAGCGCACATCGCCCACAGTCCCCGAGAAG
TTGGGGGGAGGGGTCGGCAATTGATCCGGTGCCTAGAGAAGGTGGCGCGGGGTAAACTGGGAAAGTGATG
TCGTGTACTGGCTCCGCCTTTTTCCCGAGGGTGGGGGAGAACCGTATATAAGTGCAGTAGTCGCCGTGAA
CGTTCTTTTTCGCAACGGGTTTGCCGCCAGAACACAGGTAAGTGCCGTGTGTGGTTCCCGCGGGCCTGGC
CTCTTTACGGGTTATGGCCCTTGCGTGCCTTGAATTACTTCCACCTGGCTGCAGTACGTGATTCTTGATC
CCGAGCTTCGGGTTGGAAGTGGGTGGGAGAGTTCGAGGCCTTGCGCTTAAGGAGCCCCTTCGCCTCGTGC
TTGAGTTGAGGCCTGGCCTGGGCGCTGGGGCCGCCGCGTGCGAATCTGGTGGCACCTTCGCGCCTGTCTC
GCTGCTTTCGATAAGTCTCTAGCCATTTAAAATTTTTGATGACCTGCTGCGACGCTTTTTTTCTGGCAAG
ATAGTCTTGTAAATGCGGGCCAAGATCTGCACACTGGTATTTCGGTTTTTGGGGCCGCGGGCGGCGACGG
GGCCCGTGCGTCCCAGCGCACATGTTCGGCGAGGCGGGGCCTGCGAGCGCGGCCACCGAGAATCGGACGG
GGGTAGTCTCAAGCTGGCCGGCCTGCTCTGGTGCCTGGCCTCGCGCCGCCGTGTATCGCCCCGCCCTGGG
CGGCAAGGCTGGCCCGGTCGGCACCAGTTGCGTGAGCGGAAAGATGGCCGCTTCCCGGCCCTGCTGCAGG
GAGCTCAAAATGGAGGACGCGGCGCTCGGGAGAGCGGGCGGGTGAGTCACCCACACAAAGGAAAAGGGCC
TTTCCGTCCTCAGCCGTCGCTTCATGTGACTCCACGGAGTACCGGGCGCCGTCCAGGCACCTCGATTAGT
TCTCGAGCTTTTGGAGTACGTCGTCTTTAGGTTGGGGGGAGGGGTTTTATGCGATGGAGTTTCCCCACAC
TGAGTGGGTGGAGACTGAAGTTAGGCCAGCTTGGCACTTGATGTAATTCTCCTTGGAATTTGCCCTTTTT
GAGTTTGGATCTTGGTTCATTCTCAAGCCTCAGACAGTGGTTCAAAGTTTTTTTCTTCCATTTCAGGTGT
CGTGACGTACGGCCACCATGACCGAGTACAAGCCCACGGTGCGCCTCGCCACCCGCGACGACGTCCCCAG
GGCCGTACGCACCCTCGCCGCCGCGTTCGCCGACTACCCCGCCACGCGCCACACCGTCGATCCGGACCGC
CACATCGAGCGGGTCACCGAGCTGCAAGAACTCTTCCTCACGCGCGTCGGGCTCGACATCGGCAAGGTGT
GGGTCGCGGACGACGGCGCCGCCGTGGCGGTCTGGACCACGCCGGAGAGCGTCGAAGCGGGGGCGGTGTT
CGCCGAGATCGGCCCGCGCATGGCCGAGTTGAGCGGTTCCCGGCTGGCCGCGCAGCAACAGATGGAAGGC
CTCCTGGCGCCGCACCGGCCCAAGGAGCCCGCGTGGTTCCTGGCCACCGTCGGAGTCTCGCCCGACCACC
AGGGCAAGGGTCTGGGCAGCGCCGTCGTGCTCCCCGGAGTGGAGGCGGCCGAGCGCGCCGGGGTGCCCGC
CTTCCTGGAGACCTCCGCGCCCCGCAACCTCCCCTTCTACGAGCGGCTCGGCTTCACCGTCACCGCCGAC
GTCGAGGTGCCCGAAGGACCGCGCACCTGGTGCATGACCCGCAAGCCCGGTGCCTGAACGCGTTAAGTCG
ACAATCAACCTCTGGATTACAAAATTTGTGAAAGATTGACTGGTATTCTTAACTATGTTGCTCCTTTTAC
GCTATGTGGATACGCTGCTTTAATGCCTTTGTATCATGCTATTGCTTCCCGTATGGCTTTCATTTTCTCC
TCCTTGTATAAATCCTGGTTGCTGTCTCTTTATGAGGAGTTGTGGCCCGTTGTCAGGCAACGTGGCGTGG
TGTGCACTGTGTTTGCTGACGCAACCCCCACTGGTTGGGGCATTGCCACCACCTGTCAGCTCCTTTCCGG
GACTTTCGCTTTCCCCCTCCCTATTGCCACGGCGGAACTCATCGCCGCCTGCCTTGCCCGCTGCTGGACA
GGGGCTCGGCTGTTGGGCACTGACAATTCCGTGGTGTTGTCGGGGAAATCATCGTCCTTTCCTTGGCTGC
TCGCCTGTGTTGCCACCTGGATTCTGCGCGGGACGTCCTTCTGCTACGTCCCTTCGGCCCTCAATCCAGC
GGACCTTCCTTCCCGCGGCCTGCTGCCGGCTCTGCGGCCTCTTCCGCGTCTTCGCCTTCGCCCTCAGACG
AGTCGGATCTCCCTTTGGGCCGCCTCCCCGCGTCGACTTTAAGACCAATGACTTACAAGGCAGCTGTAGA
TCTTAGCCACTTTTTAAAAGAAAAGGGGGGACTGGAAGGGCTAATTCACTCCCAACGAAGACAAGATCTG
CTTTTTGCTTGTACTGGGTCTCTCTGGTTAGACCAGATCTGAGCCTGGGAGCTCTCTGGCTAACTAGGGA
ACCCACTGCTTAAGCCTCAATAAAGCTTGCCTTGAGTGCTTCAAGTAGTGTGTGCCCGTCTGTTGTGTGA
CTCTGGTAACTAGAGATCCCTCAGACCCTTTTAGTCAGTGTGGAAAATCTCTAGCAGTACGTATAGTAGT
TCATGTCATCTTATTATTCAGTATTTATAACTTGCAAAGAAATGAATATCAGAGAGTGAGAGGAACTTGT
TTATTGCAGCTTATAATGGTTACAAATAAAGCAATAGCATCACAAATTTCACAAATAAAGCATTTTTTTC
ACTGCATTCTAGTTGTGGTTTGTCCAAACTCATCAATGTATCTTATCATGTCTGGCTCTAGCTATCCCGC
CCCTAACTCCGCCCATCCCGCCCCTAACTCCGCCCAGTTCCGCCCATTCTCCGCCCCATGGCTGACTAAT
TTTTTTTATTTATGCAGAGGCCGAGGCCGCCTCGGCCTCTGAGCTATTCCAGAAGTAGTGAGGAGGCTTT
TTTGGAGGCCTAGGGACGTACCCAATTCGCCCTATAGTGAGTCGTATTACGCGCGCTCACTGGCCGTCGT
TTTACAACGTCGTGACTGGGAAAACCCTGGCGTTACCCAACTTAATCGCCTTGCAGCACATCCCCCTTTC
GCCAGCTGGCGTAATAGCGAAGAGGCCCGCACCGATCGCCCTTCCCAACAGTTGCGCAGCCTGAATGGCG
AATGGG
[124 nt withheld, positions 3367-3490]
C
[91 nt withheld, positions 3492-3582]
A
[49 nt withheld, positions 3584-3632]
CCTTTGACGTTGGAGTCCACGTTCTTT
[37 nt withheld, positions 3660-3696]
ACCCTATCTCGGTCTATTCTTTTGATTTATAAGGGATTTTGCCGATTTCGGCCTATTGGTTAAAAAATGA
GCTGATTTAACAAAAATTTAACGCGAATTTTAACAAAATATTAACGCTTACAATTTAGGTGGCACTTTTC
GGGGAAATGTGCGCGGAACCCCTATTTGTTTATTTTTCTAAATACATTCAAATATGTATCCGCTCATGAG
ACAATAACCCTGATAAATGCTTCAATAATATTGAAAAAGGAAGAGTATGAGTATTCAACATTTCCGTGTC
GCCCTTATTCCCTTTTTTGCGGCATTTTGCCTTCCTGTTTTTGCTCACCCAGAAACGCTGGTGAAAGTAA
AAGATGCTGAAGATCAGTTGGGTGCACGAGTGGGTTACATCGAACTGGATCTCAACAGCGGTAAGATCCT
TGAGAGTTTTCGCCCCGAAGAACGTTTTCCAATGATGAGCACTTTTAAAGTTCTGCTATGTGGCGCGGTA
TTATCCCGTATTGACGCCGGGCAAGAGCAACTCGGTCGCCGCATACACTATTCTCAGAATGACTTGGTTG
AGTACTCACCAGTCACAGAAAAGCATCTTACGGATGGCATGACAGTAAGAGAATTATGCAGTGCTGCCAT
AACCATGAGTGATAACACTGCGGCCAACTTACTTCTGACAACGATCGGAGGACCGAAGGAGCTAACCGCT
TTTTTGCACAACATGGGGGATCATGTAACTCGCCTTGATCGTTGGGAACCGGAGCTGAATGAAGCCATAC
CAAACGACGAGCGTGACACCACGATGCCTGTAGCAATGGCAACAACGTTGCGCAAACTATTAACTGGCGA
ACTACTTACTCTAGCTTCCCGGCAACAATTAATAGACTGGATGGAGGCGGATAAAGTTGCAGGACCACTT
CTGCGCTCGGCCCTTCCGGCTGGCTGGTTTATTGCTGATAAATCTGGAGCCGGTGAGCGTGGGTCTCGCG
GTATCATTGCAGCACTGGGGCCAGATGGTAAGCCCTCCCGTATCGTAGTTATCTACACGACGGGGAGTCA
GGCAACTATGGATGAACGAAATAGACAGATCGCTGAGATAGGTGCCTCACTGATTAAGCATTGGTAACTG
TCAGACCAAGTTTACTCATATATACTTTAGATTGATTTAAAACTTCATTTTTAATTTAAAAGGATCTAGG
TGAAGATCCTTTTTGATAATCTCATGACCAAAATCCCTTAACGTGAGTTTTCGTTCCACTGAGCGTCAGA
CCCCGTAGAAAAGATCAAAGGATCTTCTTGAGATCCTTTTTTTCTGCGCGTAATCTGCTGCTTGCAAACA
AAAAAACCACCGCTACCAGCGGTGGTTTGTTTGCCGGATCAAGAGCTACCAACTCTTTTTCCGAAGGTAA
CTGGCTTCAGCAGAGCGCAGATACCAAATACTGTTCTTCTAGTGTAGCCGTAGTTAGGCCACCACTTCAA
GAACTCTGTAGCACCGCCTACATACCTCGCTCTGCTAATCCTGTTACCAGTGGCTGCTGCCAGTGGCGAT
AAGTCGTGTCTTACCGGGTTGGACTCAAGACGATAGTTACCGGATAAGGCGCAGCGGTCGGGCTGAACGG
GGGGTTCGTGCACACAGCCCAGCTTGGAGCGAACGACCTACACCGAACTGAGATACCTACAGCGTGAGCT
ATGAGAAAGCGCCACGCTTCCCGAAGGGAGAAAGGCGGACAGGTATCCGGTAAGCGGCAGGGTCGGAACA
GGAGAGCGCACGAGGGAGCTTCCAGGGGGAAACGCCTGGTATCTTTATAGTCCTGTCGGGTTTCGCCACC
TCTGACTTGAGCGTCGATTTTTGTGATGCTCGTCAGGGGGGCGGAGCCTATGGAAAAACGCCAGCAACGC
GGCCTTTTTACGGTTCCTGGCCTTTTGCTGGCCTTTTGCTCACATGTTCTTTCCTGCGTTATCCCCTGAT
TCTGTGGATAACCGTATTACCGCCTTTGAGTGAGCTGATACCGCTCGCCGCAGCCGAACGACCGAGCGCA
GCGAGTCAGTGAGCGAGGAAGCGGAAGAGCGCCCAATACGCAAACCGCCTCTCCCCGCGCGTTGGCCGAT
TCATTAATGCAGCTGGCACGACAGGTTTCCCGACTGGAAAGCGGGCAGTGAGCGCAACGCAATTAATGTG
AGTTAGCTCACTCATTAGGCACCCCAGGCTTTACACTTTATGCTTCCGGCTCGTATGTTGTGTGGAATTG
TGAGCGGATAACAATTTCACACAGGAAACAGCTATGACCATGATTACGCCAAGCGCGCAATTAACCCTCA
CTAAAGGGAACAAAAGCTGGAGCTGCAAGCTTAATGTAGTCTTATGCAATACTCTTGTAGTCTTGCAACA
TGGTAACGATGAGTTAGCAACATGCCTTACAAGGAGAGAAAAAGCACCGTGCATGCCGATTGGTGGAAGT
AAGGTGGTACGATCGTGCCTTATTAGGAAGGCAACAGACGGGTCTGACATGGATTGGACGAACCACTGAA
TTGCCGCATTGCAGAGATATTGTATTTAAGTGCCTAGCTCGATACATAAACGGGTCTCTCTGGTTAGACC
AGATCTGAGCCTGGGAGCTCTCTGGCTAACTAGGGAACCCACTGCTTAAGCCTCAATAAAGCTTGCCTTG
AGTGCTTCAAGTAGTGTGTGCCCGTCTGTTGTGTGACTCTGGTAACTAGAGATCCCTCAGACCCTTTTAG
TCAGTGTGGAAAATCTCTAGCAGTGGCGCCCGAACAGGGACTTGAAAGCGAAAGGGAAACCAGAGGAGCT
CTCTCGACGCAGGACTCGGCTTGCTGAAGCGCGCACGGCAAGAGGCGAGGGGCGGCGACTGGTGAGTACG
CCAAAAATTTTGACTAGCGGAGGCTAGAAGGAGAGAGATGGGTGCGAGAGCGTCAGTATTAAGCGGGGGA
GAATTAGATCGCGATGGGAAAAAATTCGGTTAAGGCCAGGGGGAAAGAAAAAATATAAATTAAAACATAT
AGTATGGGCAAGCAGGGAGCTAGAACGATTCGCAGTTAATCCTGGCCTGTTAGAAACATCAGAAGGCTGT
AGACAAATACTGGGACAGCTACAACCATCCCTTCAGACAGGATCAGAAGAACTTAGATCATTATATAATA
CAGTAGCAACCCTCTATTGTGTGCATCAAAGGATAGAGATAAAAGACACCAAGGAAGCTTTAGACAAGAT
AGAGGAAGAGCAAAACAAAAGTAAGACCACCGCACAGCAAGCGGCCGCTGATCTTCAGACCTGGAGGAGG
AGATATGAGGGACAATTGGAGAAGTGAATTATATAAATATAAAGTAGTAAAAATTGAACCATTAGGAGTA
GCACCCACCAAGGCAAAGAGAAGAGTGGTGCAGAGAGAAAAAAGAGCAGTGGGAATAGGAGCTTTGTTCC
TTGGGTTCTTGGGAGCAGCAGGAAGCACTATGGGCGCAGCGTCAATGACGCTGACGGTACAGGCCAGACA
ATTATTGTCTGGTATAGTGCAGCAGCAGAACAATTTGCTGAGGGCTATTGAGGCGCAACAGCATCTGTTG
CAACTCACAGTCTGGGGCATCAAGCAGCTCCAGGCAAGAATCCTGGCTGTGGAAAGATACCTAAAGGATC
AACAGCTCCTGGGGATTTGGGGTTGCTCTGGAAAACTCATTTGCACCACTGCTGTGCCTTGGAATGCTAG
TTGGAGTAATAAATCTCTGGAACAGATTTGGAATCACACGACCTGGATGGAGTGGGACAGAGAAATTAAC
AATTACACAAGCTTAATACACTCCTTAATTGAAGAATCGCAAAACCAGCAAGAAAAGAATGAACAAGAAT
TATTGGAATTAGATAAATGGGCAAGTTTGTGGAATTGGTTTAACATAACAAATTGGCTGTGGTATATAAA
ATTATTCATAATGATAGTAGGAGGCTTGGTAGGTTTAAGAATAGTTTTTGCTGTACTTTCTATAGTGAAT
AGAGTTAGGCAGGGATATTCACCATTATCGTTTCAGACCCACCTCCCAACCCCGAGGGGACCCAGAGAGG
GCCTATTTCCCATGATTCCTTCATATTTGCATATACGATACAAGGCTGTTAGAGAGATAATTAGAATTAA
TTTGACTGTAAACACAAAGATATTAGTACAAAATACGTGACGTAGAAAGTAATAATTTCTTGGGTAGTTT
GCAGTTTTAAAATTATGTTTTAAAATGGACTATCATATGCTTACCGTAACTTGAAAGTATTTCGATTTCT
TGGCTTTATATATCTTGTGGAAAGGACGAAACACCGGATCTTCAACAAGAGGACCCGTTTTAGAGCTAGA
AATAGCAAGTTAAAATAAGGCTAGTCCGTTATCAACTTGAAAAAGTGGCACCGAGTCGGTGCTTTTTTAA
GCTTGGCGTAACTAGATCTTGAGACAAATGGCAGTATTCATCCACAATTTTAAAAGAAAAGGGGGGATTG
GGGGGTACAGTGCAGGGGAAAGAATAGTAGACATAATAGCAACAGACATACAAACTAAAGAATTACAAAA
ACAAATTACAAAAATTCAAAATTTTCGGGTTTATTACAGGGACAGCAGAGATCCACTTTGGCGCCGGCTC
GAGGGGG
