>Addgene plasmid #77206 | MAPKAPK2 gRNA (BRDN0001147193) | depositor partial sequence | sequence record 144666 | Target Sequence
GATCTTCAACAAGAGGACCC
