>Addgene plasmid #77206 | MAPKAPK2 gRNA (BRDN0001147193) | addgene partial sequence | sequence record 187315 | hU6-F
AGAAAGTAATAATTTCTTGGGTAGTTTGCAGTTTTAAAATTATGTTTTAAAATGGACTATCATATGCTTA
CCGTAACTTGAAAGTATTTCGATTTCTTGGCTTTATATATCTTGTGGAAAGGACGAAACACCGGATCTTC
AACAAGAGGACCCGTTTTAGAGCTAGAAATAGCAAGTTAAAATAAGGCTAGTCCGTTATCAACTTGAAAA
AGTGGCACCGAGTCGGTGCTTTTTTAAGCTTGGCGTAACTAGATCTTGAGACAAATGGCAGTATTCATCC
ACAATTTTAAAAGAAAAGGGGGGATTGGGGGGTACAGTGCAGGGGAAAGAATAGTAGACATAATAGCAAC
AGACATACAAACTAAAGAATTACAAAAACAAATTACAAAAATTCAAAATTTTCGGGTTTATTACAGGGAC
AGCAGAGATCCACTTTGGCGCCGGCTCGAGGGGGCCCGGGTGCAAAGATGGATAAAGTTTTAAACAGAGA
GGAATCTTTGCAGCTAATGGACCTTCTAGGTCTTGAAAGGAGTGGGAATTGGCTCCGGTGCCCGTCAGTG
GGCAGAGCGC
